>Addgene plasmid | pWS-TK3 Sequencing Result | analyzer sequence | sequence record 26220
CTAGTTAATTATTTAAATCGATGCGACGCTAGCGGCCGCGTTTGCTTTTGTTTCGTGTTGGTCACCACGG
CCGAGTTTCCTCGGGACCCCGGGCAGCTGCTTTACATCCCAAAGACCTATCTGCTCGGCCGGCCTCGGAA
CGCGAGCCTGCCCGGAAGATCCCCGGGTACCGAGCTCGAATTCATCGTCACCATCACCTCGAATCAACAA
GTTTGTACAAAAAAGCTGAACGAGAAACGTAAAATGATATAAATATCAATATATTAAATTAGATTTTGCA
TAAAAAACAGACTACATAATACTGTAAAACACAACATATCCAGTCACTATGGCGGCCGCATTAGGCACCC
CAGGCTTTACACTTTATGCTTCCGGCTCGTATAATGTGTGGATTTTGAGTTAGGATCCGTCGAGATTTTC
AGGAGCTAAGGAAGCTAAAATGGAGAAAAAAATCACTGGATATACCACCGTTGATATATCCCAATGGCAT
CGTAAAGAACATTTTGAGGCATTTCAGTCAGTTGCTCAATGTACCTATAACCAGACCGTTCAGCTGGATA
TTACGGCCTTTTTAAAGACCGTAAAGAAAAATAAGCACAAGTTTTATCCGGCCTTTATTCACATTCTTGC
CCGCCTGATGAATGCTCATCCGGAATTCCGTATGGCAATGAAAGACGGTGAGCTGGTGATATGGGATAGT
GTTCACCCTTGTTACACCGTTTTCCATGAGCAAACTGAAACGTTTTCATCGCTCTGGAGTGAATACCACG
ACGANTTCCGGCAGTTTCTACACATATATTCGCAAGATGTGGCGTGNTACGGTGAAAACCTGGCCTATTT
CCCTAAAGGGTTTATTGAGAATATGTTTTTCGTCTCAGCCAATCCCTG
